>Addgene plasmid #239937 | LLP1015 | addgene full sequence | sequence record 490464 | Addgene NGS Result
CACCTAAATTGTAAGCGTTAATATTTTGTTAAAATTCGCGTTAAATTTTTGTTAAATCAGCTCATTTTTT
AACCAATAGGCCGAAATCGGCAAAATCCCTTATAAATCAAAAGAATAGACCGAGATAGGGT
[37 nt withheld, positions 132-168]
AAAGAACGTGGACTCCAACGTCAAAGG
[49 nt withheld, positions 196-244]
T
[91 nt withheld, positions 246-336]
G
[124 nt withheld, positions 338-461]
CCCATTCGCCATTCAGGCTGCGCAACTGTTGGGAAGGGCGATCGGTGCGGGCCTCTTCGCTATTACGCCA
GCTGGCGAAAGGGGGATGTGCTGCAAGGCGATTAAGTTGGGTAACGCCAGGGTTTTCCCAGTCACGACGT
TGTAAAACGACGGCCAGTGAATTGTAATACGACTCACTATAGGGCGAATTGGGTACAAGCTTATCTAACG
ATGAGCTCGATCGTTCAAACATTTGGCAATAAAGTTTCTTAAGATTGAATCCTGTTGCCGGTCTTGCGAC
GATTATCATATAATTTCTGTTGAATTACGTTAAGCATGTAATAATTAACATGTAATGCATGACGTTATTT
ATGAGATGGGTTTTTATGATTAGAGTCCAGCAATTATACATTTAATACGCGATAGAAAACAAAATATAGC
GCGCAAACTAGGATAAATTATCGCGCGCGGTGTCATCTATGTTACTAGATCCTGCAGACTGACTAACTAG
GATGAGCTAAGCTAGCTATATCATCAATTTATGTATTACACATAATATCGCACTCAGTCTTTCATCTACG
GCAATGTACCAGCTGATATAATCAGTTATTGAAATATTTCTGAATTTAAACTTGCATCAATAAATTTATG
TTTTTGCTTGGACTATAATACCTGACTTGTTATTTTATCAATAAATATTTAAACTATATTTCTTTCAAGA
TGGGAATTAACATCTACAAATTGCCTTTTCTTATCGACCATGTACCATATGCCAACACTCGAATCCCCAC
CCGTTGGACCAAACCCGGCTCATTAAGCGTCGGTTCAGATTTATTTCCTTTATTTAAAAAAAAGGAAAGG
GTAAAAAATAGAAAATTGGAAACAGTTAAAGCCCAAAATTGTAATTTACCGAGAATTGTAAATTTACCTG
AAAACCCTACGCTATAGTTTCGACTATAAATACCAAACTTAGGACCTCACTTCAGAATCCCCTCGTCGCT
GCGTCTCTCTCCCGCAACCTTCGATTTTCGTTTATTCGCATCCATCGGAGAGAGAAAACAATCAATAAGC
GACCCCTAGGATGGCTCCAAAAAAGAAAAGAAAGGTTGCTAGCGACCATTACTTAGATATTAGATTGAGA
CCAGACCCAGAGTTCCCTCCAGCACAGTTGATGTCAGTGTTATTCGGAAAATTGCACCAGGCTTTGGTTG
CACAAGGTGGAGATAGAATTGGTGTGAGTTTTCCTGATTTGGACGAGTCTAGGTCAAGATTGGGAGAAAG
GTTAAGAATCCATGCTTCAGCAGATGACCTTAGGGCTTTGTTAGCAAGACCTTGGTTAGAGGGTCTTAGA
GATCATTTGCAGTTCGGAGAACCAGCTGTTGTGCCACACCCTACACCATATAGACAAGTTTCTAGAGTGC
AGGCAAAATCAAATCCTGAGAGACTTAGAAGGAGATTGATGAGGAGACACGACTTATCTGAAGAGGAAGC
TAGGAAGAGAATACCTGATACCGTTGCTAGAGCACTTGACTTGCCATTTGTGACTTTGAGAAGTCAATCC
ACTGGTCAGCATTTTAGGTTATTCATTAGACACGGACCACTTCAAGTTACTGCTGAGGAGGGAGGATTCA
CCTGTTATGGATTGAGTAAGGGAGGATTCGTGCCTTGGTTCTGAGGTACCCGGCCATGCTAGAGTCCGCA
AAAATCACCAGTCTCTCTCTACAAATCTATCTCTCTCTATTTTTCTCCAGAATAATGTGTGAGTAGTTCC
CAGATAAGGGAATTAGGGTTCTTATAGGGTTTCGCTCATGTGTTGAGCATATAAGAAACCCTTAGTATGT
ATTTGTATTTGTAAAATACTTCTATCAATAAAATTTCTAATTCCTAAAACCAAAATCCAGTGACCTACTA
GAAATAAAATATCTTTATTTTCATTACATCTGTGTGTTGGTTTTTTGTGTGAATCGATAGTACTAACATA
CGCTCTCCATCAAAACAAAACGAAACAAAACAAACTAGCAAAATAGGCTGTCCCCAGTGCAAGTGCAGGT
GCCAGAACATTTCTCTGAATTCTGAGACTTTTCAACAAAGGGTAATATCGGGAAACCTCCTCGGATTCCA
TTGCCCAGCTATCTGTCACTTCATCAAAAGGACAGTAGAAAAGGAAGGTGGCACCTACAAATGCCATCAT
TGCGATAAAGGAAAGGCTATCGTTCAAGATGCCTCTGCCGACAGTGGTCCCAAAGATGGACCCCCACCCA
CGAGGAGCATCGTGGAAAAAGAAGACGTTCCAACCACGTCTTCAAAGCAAGTGGATTGATGTGATATCTC
CACTGACGTAAGGGATGACGCACAATCCCACTATCCTTCGCAAGACCCTTCCTCTATATAAGGAAGTTCA
TTTCATTTGGAGAGGACGGCACTAGTGATATGCCAAAGAAGAAGCGGAAGGTCGGGGGTGGTTCTGACAA
GAAGTACTCTATCGGACTTGCCATCGGAACCAACTCTGTTGGATGGGCTGTTATCACCGATGAGTACAAG
GTTCCATCTAAGAAGTTCAAGGTTCTTGGAAACACCGATAGACACTCTATCAAGAAGAACCTTATCGGTG
CTCTTCTTTTCGATTCTGGAGAGACCGCTGAGGCTACCAGATTGAAGAGAACCGCTAGAAGAAGATACAC
CAGAAGAAAGAACAGAATCTGCTACCTTCAGGAAATCTTCTCTAACGAGATGGCTAAGGTTGATGATTCT
TTCTTCCACAGACTTGAGGAGTCTTTCCTTGTTGAGGAGGATAAGAAGCACGAGAGACACCCAATCTTCG
GAAACATCGTTGATGAGGTTGCTTACCACGAGAAGTACCCAACCATCTACCACCTTAGAAAGAAGTTGGT
TGATTCTACCGATAAGGCTGATCTTAGACTTATCTACCTTGCTCTTGCTCACATGATCAAGTTCAGAGGA
CACTTCCTTATCGAGGGAGACCTTAACCCAGATAACTCTGATGTTGATAAGTTGTTCATCCAGCTTGTTC
AGACCTACAACCAGCTTTTCGAGGAGAACCCAATCAACGCTTCTGGAGTTGATGCTAAGGCTATCCTTTC
TGCTAGACTTTCTAAGTCTCGTAGACTTGAGAACCTTATCGCTCAGCTTCCAGGAGAGAAGAAGAACGGA
CTTTTCGGAAACCTTATCGCTCTTTCTCTTGGACTTACCCCAAACTTCAAGTCTAACTTCGATCTTGCTG
AGGATGCTAAGTTGCAGCTTTCTAAGGATACCTACGATGATGATCTTGATAACCTTCTTGCTCAGATCGG
AGATCAGTACGCTGATCTTTTCCTTGCTGCTAAGAACCTTTCTGATGCTATCCTTCTTTCTGACATCCTT
AGAGTTAACACCGAGATCACCAAGGCTCCACTTTCTGCTTCTATGATCAAGAGATACGATGAGCACCACC
AGGATCTTACCCTTTTGAAGGCTCTTGTTAGACAGCAGCTTCCAGAGAAGTACAAGGAAATCTTCTTCGA
TCAGTCTAAGAACGGATACGCTGGATACATCGATGGAGGAGCTTCTCAGGAGGAGTTCTACAAGTTCATC
AAGCCAATCCTTGAGAAGATGGATGGAACCGAGGAGCTTCTTGTTAAGTTGAACAGAGAGGATCTTCTTA
GAAAGCAGAGAACCTTCGATAACGGATCTATCCCACACCAGATCCACCTTGGAGAGCTTCACGCTATCCT
TCGTAGACAGGAGGATTTCTACCCATTCTTGAAGGATAACAGAGAGAAGATCGAGAAGATCCTTACCTTC
AGAATCCCATACTACGTTGGACCACTTGCTAGAGGAAACTCTCGTTTCGCTTGGATGACCAGAAAGTCTG
AGGAGACCATCACCCCTTGGAACTTCGAGGAGGTAAGTTTCTGCTTCTACCTTTGATATATATATAATAA
TTATCATTAATTAGTAGTAATATAATATTTCAAATATTTTTTTCAAAATAAAAGAATGTAGTATATAGCA
ATTGCTTTTCTGTAGTTTATAAGTGTGTATATTTTAATTTATAACTTTTCTAATATATGACCAAAATTTG
TTGATGTGCAGGTTGTTGATAAGGGAGCTTCTGCTCAGTCTTTCATCGAGAGAATGACCAACTTCGATAA
GAACCTTCCAAACGAGAAGGTTCTTCCAAAGCACTCTCTTCTTTACGAGTACTTCACCGTTTACAACGAG
CTTACCAAGGTTAAGTACGTTACCGAGGGAATGAGAAAGCCAGCTTTCCTTTCTGGAGAGCAGAAGAAGG
CTATCGTTGATCTTCTTTTCAAGACCAACAGAAAGGTTACCGTTAAGCAGTTGAAGGAGGATTACTTCAA
GAAGATCGAGTGCTTCGATTCTGTTGAAATCTCTGGAGTTGAGGATAGATTCAACGCTTCTCTTGGAACC
TACCACGATCTTTTGAAGATCATCAAGGATAAGGATTTCCTTGATAACGAGGAGAACGAGGACATCCTTG
AGGACATCGTTCTTACCCTTACCCTTTTCGAGGATAGAGAGATGATCGAGGAGAGACTCAAGACCTACGC
TCACCTTTTCGATGATAAGGTTATGAAGCAGTTGAAGAGAAGAAGATACACCGGATGGGGTAGACTTTCT
CGTAAGTTGATCAACGGAATCAGAGATAAGCAGTCTGGAAAGACCATCCTTGATTTCTTGAAGTCTGATG
GATTCGCTAACAGAAACTTCATGCAGCTTATCCACGATGATTCTCTTACCTTCAAGGAGGACATCCAGAA
GGCTCAGGTTTCTGGACAGGGAGATTCTCTTCACGAGCACATCGCTAACCTTGCTGGATCTCCAGCTATC
AAGAAGGGAATCCTTCAGACCGTTAAGGTTGTTGATGAGCTTGTTAAGGTTATGGGTAGACACAAGCCAG
AGAACATCGTTATCGAGATGGCTAGAGAGAACCAGACCACCCAGAAGGGACAGAAGAACTCTCGTGAGAG
AATGAAGAGAATCGAGGAGGGAATCAAGGAGCTTGGATCTCAAATCTTGAAGGAGCACCCAGTTGAGAAC
ACCCAGCTTCAGAACGAGAAGTTGTACCTTTACTACCTTCAGAACGGAAGAGATATGTACGTTGATCAGG
AGCTTGACATCAACAGACTTTCTGATTACGATGTTGATGCTATCGTTCCACAGTCTTTCTTGAAGGATGA
TTCTATCGATAACAAGGTTCTTACCCGTTCTGATAAGAACAGAGGAAAGTCTGATAACGTTCCATCTGAG
GAGGTTGTTAAGAAGATGAAGAACTACTGGAGACAGCTTCTTAACGCTAAGTTGATCACCCAGAGAAAGT
TCGATAACCTTACCAAGGCTGAGAGAGGAGGACTTTCTGAGCTTGATAAGGCTGGATTCATCAAGAGACA
GCTTGTTGAGACCAGACAGATCACCAAGCACGTTGCTCAGATCCTTGATTCTCGTATGAACACCAAGTAC
GATGAGAACGATAAGTTGATCAGAGAGGTTAAGGTTATCACCTTGAAGTCTAAGTTGGTTTCTGATTTCA
GAAAGGATTTCCAGTTCTACAAGGTTAGAGAGATCAACAACTACCACCACGCTCACGATGCTTACCTTAA
CGCTGTTGTTGGAACCGCTCTTATCAAGAAGTACCCAAAGTTGGAGTCTGAGTTCGTTTACGGAGATTAC
AAGGTTTACGATGTTAGAAAGATGATCGCTAAGTCTGAGCAGGAGATCGGAAAGGCTACCGCTAAGTACT
TCTTCTACTCTAACATCATGAACTTCTTCAAGACCGAGATCACCCTTGCTAACGGAGAGATCAGAAAGAG
ACCACTTATCGAGACCAACGGAGAGACCGGAGAGATCGTTTGGGATAAGGGAAGAGATTTCGCTACCGTT
AGAAAGGTTCTTTCTATGCCACAGGTTAACATCGTTAAGAAAACCGAGGTTCAGACCGGAGGATTCTCTA
AGGAGTCTATCCTTCCAAAGAGAAACTCTGATAAGTTGATCGCTAGAAAGAAGGATTGGGACCCAAAGAA
GTACGGAGGATTCGATTCTCCAACCGTTGCTTACTCTGTTCTTGTTGTTGCTAAGGTTGAGAAGGGAAAG
TCTAAGAAGTTGAAGTCTGTTAAGGAGCTTCTTGGAATCACCATCATGGAGCGTTCTTCTTTCGAGAAGA
ACCCAATCGATTTCCTTGAGGCTAAGGGATACAAGGAGGTTAAGAAGGATCTTATCATCAAGTTGCCAAA
GTACTCTCTTTTCGAGCTTGAGAACGGAAGAAAGAGAATGCTTGCTTCTGCTGGAGAGCTTCAGAAGGGA
AACGAGCTTGCTCTTCCATCTAAGTACGTTAACTTCCTTTACCTTGCTTCTCACTACGAGAAGTTGAAGG
GATCTCCAGAGGATAACGAGCAGAAGCAGCTTTTCGTTGAGCAGCACAAGCACTACCTTGATGAGATCAT
CGAGCAAATCTCTGAGTTCTCTAAGAGAGTTATCCTTGCTGATGCTAACCTTGATAAGGTTCTTTCTGCT
TACAACAAGCACAGAGATAAGCCAATCAGAGAGCAGGCTGAGAACATCATCCACCTTTTCACCCTTACCA
ACCTTGGTGCTCCAGCTGCTTTCAAGTACTTCGATACCACCATCGATAGAAAAAGATACACCTCTACCAA
GGAGGTTCTTGATGCTACCCTTATCCACCAGTCTATCACCGGACTTTACGAGACCAGAATCGATCTTTCT
CAGCTTGGAGGAGATGGTGGGGGCAGTCCTAAAAAGAAAAGGAAGGTGTAAGTCGACCGGCCATGCTAGA
GTCCGCAAAAATCACCAGTCTCTCTCTACAAATCTATCTCTCTCTATTTTTCTCCAGAATAATGTGTGAG
TAGTTCCCAGATAAGGGAATTAGGGTTCTTATAGGGTTTCGCTCATGTGTTGAGCATATAAGAAACCCTT
AGTATGTATTTGTATTTGTAAAATACTTCTATCAATAAAATTTCTAATTCCTAAAACCAAAATCCAGTGA
CCTAGTCACTCGAGCCAGCTTTTGTTCCCTTTAGTGAGGGTTAATTTCGAGCTTGGCGTAATCATGGTCA
TAGCTGTTTCCTGTGTGAAATTGTTATCCGCTCACAATTCCACACAACATACGAGCCGGAAGCATAAAGT
GTAAAGCCTGGGGTGCCTAATGAGTGAGCTAACTCACATTAATTGCGTTGCGCTCACTGCCCGCTTTCCA
GTCGGGAAACCTGTCGTGCCAGCTGCATTAATGAATCGGCCAACGCGCGGGGAGAGGCGGTTTGCGTATT
GGGCGCTCTTCCGCTTCCTCGCTCACTGACTCGCTGCGCTCGGTCGTTCGGCTGCGGCGAGCGGTATCAG
CTCACTCAAAGGCGGTAATACGGTTATCCACAGAATCAGGGGATAACGCAGGAAAGAACATGTGAGCAAA
AGGCCAGCAAAAGGCCAGGAACCGTAAAAAGGCCGCGTTGCTGGCGTTTTTCCATAGGCTCCGCCCCCCT
GACGAGCATCACAAAAATCGACGCTCAAGTCAGAGGTGGCGAAACCCGACAGGACTATAAAGATACCAGG
CGTTTCCCCCTGGAAGCTCCCTCGTGCGCTCTCCTGTTCCGACCCTGCCGCTTACCGGATACCTGTCCGC
CTTTCTCCCTTCGGGAAGCGTGGCGCTTTCTCATAGCTCACGCTGTAGGTATCTCAGTTCGGTGTAGGTC
GTTCGCTCCAAGCTGGGCTGTGTGCACGAACCCCCCGTTCAGCCCGACCGCTGCGCCTTATCCGGTAACT
ATCGTCTTGAGTCCAACCCGGTAAGACACGACTTATCGCCACTGGCAGCAGCCACTGGTAACAGGATTAG
CAGAGCGAGGTATGTAGGCGGTGCTACAGAGTTCTTGAAGTGGTGGCCTAACTACGGCTACACTAGAAGA
ACAGTATTTGGTATCTGCGCTCTGCTGAAGCCAGTTACCTTCGGAAAAAGAGTTGGTAGCTCTTGATCCG
GCAAACAAACCACCGCTGGTAGCGGTGGTTTTTTTGTTTGCAAGCAGCAGATTACGCGCAGAAAAAAAGG
ATCTCAAGAAGATCCTTTGATCTTTTCTACGGGGTCTGACGCTCAGTGGAACGAAAACTCACGTTAAGGG
ATTTTGGTCATGAGATTATCAAAAAGGATCTTCACCTAGATCCTTTTAAATTAAAAATGAAGTTTTAAAT
CAATCTAAAGTATATATGAGTAAACTTGGTCTGACAGTTACCAATGCTTAATCAGTGAGGCACCTATCTC
AGCGATCTGTCTATTTCGTTCATCCATAGTTGCCTGACTCCCCGTCGTGTAGATAACTACGATACGGGAG
GGCTTACCATCTGGCCCCAGTGCTGCAATGATACCGCGAGACCCACGCTCACCGGCTCCAGATTTATCAG
CAATAAACCAGCCAGCCGGAAGGGCCGAGCGCAGAAGTGGTCCTGCAACTTTATCCGCCTCCATCCAGTC
TATTAATTGTTGCCGGGAAGCTAGAGTAAGTAGTTCGCCAGTTAATAGTTTGCGCAACGTTGTTGCCATT
GCTACAGGCATCGTGGTGTCACGCTCGTCGTTTGGTATGGCTTCATTCAGCTCCGGTTCCCAACGATCAA
GGCGAGTTACATGATCCCCCATGTTGTGCAAAAAAGCGGTTAGCTCCTTCGGTCCTCCGATCGTTGTCAG
AAGTAAGTTGGCCGCAGTGTTATCACTCATGGTTATGGCAGCACTGCATAATTCTCTTACTGTCATGCCA
TCCGTAAGATGCTTTTCTGTGACTGGTGAGTACTCAACCAAGTCATTCTGAGAATAGTGTATGCGGCGAC
CGAGTTGCTCTTGCCCGGCGTCAATACGGGATAATACCGCGCCACATAGCAGAACTTTAAAAGTGCTCAT
CATTGGAAAACGTTCTTCGGGGCGAAAACTCTCAAGGATCTTACCGCTGTTGAGATCCAGTTCGATGTAA
CCCACTCGTGCACCCAACTGATCTTCAGCATCTTTTACTTTCACCAGCGTTTCTGGGTGAGCAAAAACAG
GAAGGCAAAATGCCGCAAAAAAGGGAATAAGGGCGACACGGAAATGTTGAATACTCATACTCTTCCTTTT
TCAATATTATTGAAGCATTTATCAGGGTTATTGTCTCATGAGCGGATACATATTTGAATGTATTTAGAAA
AATAAACAAATAGGGGTTCCGCGCACATTTCCCCGAAAAGTGC
Features (pLannotate 1.2.2; 21 found; start..end, strand, type, name):
     33..461     -  rep_origin     f1 ori (sequence partly withheld): f1 bacteriophage origin of replication; arrow indicates direction of (+) strand synthesis
    466..623     -  CDS            lacZα (fragment): LacZα fragment of β-galactosidase; lacZ fragment
    626..644     +  promoter       T7 promoter: promoter for bacteriophage T7 RNA polymerase
    680..932     +  terminator     NOS terminator: nopaline synthase terminator and poly(A) signal
    962..1162    +  terminator     gene 7 terminator: transcription terminator for octopine-type Ti plasmid gene 7
   1555..2112    +  CDS            cas6f: CAS6_PSEAB - Also known as csy4. Experimental evidence at protein level: Swiss-Prot protein existence level 1. CRISPR (clustered regularly interspaced short palindromic repeat) is an adaptive immune system that provides protection against mobile genetic elements (viruses, transposable elements and conjugative plasmids). CRISPR clusters contain sequences complementary to antecedent mobile elements and target invading nucleic acids. CRISPR clusters are transcribed and processed into CRISPR RNA (crRNA). Processes pre-crRNA into individual crRNA units. Absolutely required for crRNA production or s
   2183..2342    +  polyA_signal   CaMV poly(A) signal (fragment): cauliflower mosaic virus polyadenylation signal
   2354..2402    +  polyA_signal   poly(A) signal: synthetic polyadenylation signal
   2416..2507    +  misc_feature   pause site: RNA polymerase II transcriptional pause signal from the human α2 globin gene
   2514..2858    +  promoter       CaMV 35S promoter: strong constitutive promoter from cauliflower mosaic virus
   2811..2857    +  promoter       minimal CaMV 35S promoter: minimal 35S promoter from cauliflower mosaic virus
   2910..7196    +  CDS            pcoCas9: Cas9 endonuclease from the Streptococcus pyogenes Type II CRISPR/Cas system plant codon-optimized Cas9 gene containing the potato IV2 intron
   7300..7459    +  polyA_signal   CaMV poly(A) signal (fragment): cauliflower mosaic virus polyadenylation signal
   7489..7507    -  promoter       T3 promoter: promoter for bacteriophage T3 RNA polymerase
   7552..7568    -  protein_bind   lac operator: The lac repressor binds to the lac operator to inhibit transcription in E. coli. This inhibition can be relieved by adding lactose or isopropyl-β-D-thiogalactopyranoside (IPTG). lac repressor encoded by lacI
   7576..7606    -  promoter       lac promoter: promoter for the E. coli lac operon
   7621..7642    -  protein_bind   CAP binding site: CAP binding activates transcription in the presence of cAMP. E. coli catabolite activator protein
   7655..7747    -  CDS            lacI (fragment): lac repressor; lacI; The lac repressor binds to the lac operator to inhibit transcription in E. coli. This inhibition can be relieved by adding lactose or isopropyl-β-D-thiogalactopyranoside (IPTG).
   7930..8518    -  rep_origin     ori: high-copy-number ColE1/pMB1/pBR322/pUC origin of replication
   8689..9549    -  CDS            AmpR: β-lactamase; bla; confers resistance to ampicillin, carbenicillin, and related antibiotics
   9550..9654    -  promoter       AmpR promoter: bla
