[The description below was written by a language model from this plasmid's Addgene catalogue record and pLannotate feature annotations shown in this document.]
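Description:
LLP1015 is a 9,674 nt plant CRISPR interference plasmid built by Gibson assembly in the pBluescript SK(+) cloning backbone. It is maintained in E. coli as a high-copy plasmid through the ColE1/pUC-type origin and selected with ampicillin via the β-lactamase gene. The backbone also retains the f1 phage origin, the flanking T7 and T3 promoters, and remnants of the lacZα/lac promoter region interrupted by the insert. No T-DNA borders, plant selectable marker or Agrobacterium replication functions are annotated, so it appears suited to direct DNA delivery rather than use as a binary vector, although the record does not state the delivery route.

The payload consists of two plant expression units in the same orientation. The main unit uses the strong constitutive CaMV 35S promoter to drive a plant codon-optimised Streptococcus pyogenes Cas9 coding sequence containing the potato IV2 intron, followed by a CaMV polyadenylation signal. The catalogue entry identifies this as nuclease-dead dCas9, though the automated annotation labels it simply as Cas9 and the inactivating mutations are not listed. Upstream lies a Csy4 (Cas6f) coding sequence from Pseudomonas aeruginosa, an endoribonuclease that cleaves at defined hairpins and is commonly used to release individual guide RNAs from longer transcripts. The catalogue describes it as TCTP-driven, but that promoter is not annotated in the feature table. NOS and gene 7 terminators precede the Csy4 unit. A CaMV poly(A) signal, a synthetic poly(A) signal and a Pol II pause site separate it from the dCas9 unit, presumably to insulate the cassettes from read-through. No guide RNA cassette is annotated. The plasmid supplies the dCas9 repressor and guide-processing enzyme for CRISPRi-based synthetic gene circuits in plants.
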