Addgene plasmid #239937: LLP1015
Purpose: CaMV 35S driving the expression of dCas9
Depositing lab: Ryan Lister. Depositing organization: University of Western Australia. Publication: CRISPRi-based circuits to control gene expression in plants. Khan MA, Herring G, Zhu JY, Oliva M, Fourie E, Johnston B, Zhang Z, Potter J, Pineda L, Pflueger J, Swain T, Pflueger C, Lloyd JPB, Secco D, Small I, Kidd BN, Lister R. Nat Biotechnol. 2025 Mar;43(3):416-430. doi: 10.1038/s41587-024-02236-w. Epub 2024 May 20. PubMed 38769424.
Backbone
  Vector backbone: pBluescript SK(+)
  Vector type: CRISPR, Synthetic Biology
Growth in bacteria
  Bacterial resistance: Ampicillin, 100 μg/mL
  Growth temperature: 30°C
  Growth strain: DH5alpha
  Copy number: High Copy
Gene/Insert
  Gene/Insert name: CaMV 35S::dCas9 (alt name: Other genes: TCTP::Csy4)
  Species: Other
  Mutation: N/A
  Cloning method: Gibson Cloning
Terms and licenses: Academic/Nonprofit Terms; Industry Terms: Not Available to Industry
How to cite: LLP1015 was a gift from Ryan Lister (Addgene plasmid # 239937 ; http://n2t.net/addgene:239937 ; RRID:Addgene_239937)
